>Addgene plasmid #171736 | E2_pENTR_R4R3_T CTP | addgene full sequence | sequence record 338615 | Addgene NGS Result
CTTTCCTGCGTTATCCCCTGATTCTGTGGATAACCGTATTACCGCCTTTGAGTGAGCTGATACCGCTCGC
CGCAGCCGAACGACCGAGCGCAGCGAGTCAGTGAGCGAGGAAGCGGAAGAGCGCCCAATACGCAAACCGC
CTCTCCCCGCGCGTTGGCCGATTCATTAATGCAGCTGGCACGACAGGTTTCCCGACTGGAAAGCGGGCAG
TGAGCGCAACGCAATTAATACGCGTACCGCTAGCCAGGAAGAGTTTGTAGAAACGCAAAAAGGCCATCCG
TCAGGATGGCCTTCTGCTTAGTTTGATGCCTGGCAGTTTATGGCGGGCGTCCTGCCCGCCACCCTCCGGG
CCGTTGCTTCACAACGTTCAAATCCGCTCCCGGCGGATTTGTCCTACTCAGGAGAGCGTTCACCGACAAA
CAACAGATAAAACGAAAGGCCCAGTCTTCCGACTGAGCCTTTCGTTTTATTTGATGCCTGGCAGTTCCCT
ACTCTAGCGTTAACGCTAGCATGGATGTTTTCCCAGTCACGACGTTGTAAAACGACGGCCAGTCTTAAGC
TCGGGCCCCTACAGGTCACTAATACCATCTAAGTAGTTGATTCATAGTGACTGGATATGTTGTGTTTTAC
AGTATTATGTAGTCTGTTTTTTATGCAAAATCTAATTTAATATATTGATATTTATATCATTTTACGTTTC
TCGTTCAACTTTTCTATACAAAGTTGTGAATATGAAGATGAAGATGAAATATTTGGTGTGTCAAATAAAA
AGCTTGTGTGCTTAAGTTTGTGTTTTTTTCTTGGCTTGTTGTGTTATGAATTTGTGGCTTTTTCTAATAT
TAAATGAATGTAAGATCTCATTATAATGAATAAACAAATGTTTCTATAATCCATTGTGAATGTTTTGTTG
GATCTCTTCTGCAGCATATAACTACTGTATGTGCTATGGTATGGACTATGGAATATGATTAAAGATAAGA
TGGGCTCATAGAGTAAAACGAGGCGAGGGACCTATAAACCTCCCTTCATCATGCTATTTCATGATCTATT
TTATAAAATAAAGATGTAGAAAAAAGTAAGCGTAATAACCGCAAAACAAATGATTTAAAACATGGCACAT
AATGAGGAGATTAAGTTCGGTTTACGTTTATTTTAGTACTAATTGTAACGTGAGACTACGTATCGGGAAT
CGCCTAATTAAAGCATTAATGCGAACCTGATTAGATTCACCGACCCTCCTATCGTGTCGACCTTTCTGTT
TCTTAGAATTTTTTGGTAGTCTATGTACTAATAATGTCAGCTTCGTATTTATTTCATAAGCAATTTGCAT
TTGCAATTTGTTTTTTACTTTTATTTTTATTGTATTGTGGAATGTGGACTCGTACCAACATGAAGTTATA
TACCACCAAAAAAATTACAGTTAGTCAAAAGATTCACGAGTGAGAGCTACTTATGATTGTCTTTTACGTA
TATGTCTAATTGTCTATTTGCTCAATAATCTTTGTACTTTCTTTTGTCGTTGATAAATCTAGAGGATCCC
CCTCAACTTTTGATTCGCTATTTGCAGTGCACCTGTGGCGTTCATCACATCTTTTGTGACACTGTTTGCA
CTGGTCATTGCTATTACAAAGGACCTTCCTGATGTTGAAGGAGATCGAAAGTAAGTAACTGCACGCATAA
CCATTTTCTTTCCGCTCTTTGGCTCAATCCATTTGACAGTCAAAGACAATGTTTAACCAGCTCCGTTTGA
TATATTGTCTTTATGTGTTTGTTCAAGCATGTTTAGTTAATCATGCCTTTGATTGATCTTGAATAGGTTC
CAAATATCAACCCTGGCAACAAAACTTGGAGTGAGAAACATTGCATTCCTCGGTTCTGGACTTCTGCTAG
TAAATTATGTTTCAGCCATATCACTAGCTTTCTACATGCCTCAGGTGAATTCATCTATTTCCGTCTTAAC
TATTTCGGTTAATTAAAGCACGAACACCATTACTGCATGTAGAAGCTTGATAAACTATCGCCACCAATTT
ATTTTTGTTGCGATATTGTTACTTTCCTCAGTATGCAGCTTTGAAAAGACCAACCCTCTTATCCTTTAAC
AATGAACAGGTTTTTAGAGGTAGCTTGATGATTCCTGCACATGTGATCTTGGCTTCAGGCTTAATTTTCC
AGGTAAAGCATTATGAGATACTCTTATATCTCTTACATACTTTTGAGATAATGCACAAGAACTTCATAAC
TATATGCTTTAGTTTCTGCATTTGACACTGCCAAATTCATTAATCTCTAATATCTTTGTTGTTGATCTTT
GGTAGACATGGGTACTAGAAAAAGCAAACTACACCAAGGTAAAATACTTTTGTACAAACATAAACTCGTT
ATCACGGAACATCAATGGAGTGTATATCTAACGGAGTGTAGAAACATTTGATTATTGCAGGAAGCTATCT
CAGGATATTATCGGTTTATATGGAATCTCTTCTACGCAGAGTATCTGTTATTCCCCTTCCTCTAGCTTTC
AATTTCATGGTGAGGATATGCAGTTTTCTTTGTATATCATTCTTCTTCTTCTTTGTAGCTTGGAGTCAAA
ATCGGTTCCTTCATGTACATACATCAAGGATATGTCCTTCTGAATTTTTATATCTTGCAATAAAAATGCT
TGTACCAATTGAAACACCAGCTTTTTGAGTTCTATGATCACTGACTTGGTTCTAACCAAAAAAAAAAAAA
TGTTTAATTTACATATCTAAAAGTAGGTTTAGGGAAACCTAAACAGTAAAATATTTGTATATTATTCGAA
TTTCACTCATCATAAAAACTTAAATTGCACCATAAAATTTTGTTTTACTATTAATGATGTAATTTGTGTA
ACTTAAGATAAAAATAATATTCCGTAAGTTAACCGGCTAAAACCACGTATAAACCAGGGAACCTGTTAAA
CCGGTTCTTTACTGGATAAAGAAATGAAAGCCCATGTAGACAGCTCCATTAGAGCCCAAACCCTAAATTT
CTCATCTATATAAAAGGAGTGACATTAGGGTTTTTGTTCGTCCTCTTAAAGCTTCTCGTTTTCTCTGCCG
TCTCTCTCATTCGCGCGACGCAAACGATCTTCAGGTGATCTTCTTTCTCCAAATCCTCTCTCATAACTCT
GATTTCGTACTTGTGTATTTGAGCTCACGCTCTGTTTCTCTCACCACAGCCATGGATTCACAGCTAGTCT
TGTCTCTGAAGCTGAATCCAAGCTTCACTCCTCTTTCTCCTCTCTTCCCTTTCACTCCATGTTCTTCTTT
TTCGCCGTCGCTCCGGTTTTCTTCTTGCTACTCCCGCCGCCTCTATTCTCCGGTTACCGTCTACGCCGCG
AAGACAACTTTGTATAATAAAGTTGAACGAGAAACGTAAAATGATATAAATATCAATATATTAAATTAGA
TTTTGCATAAAAAACAGACTACATAATACTGTAAAACACAACATATCCAGTCACTATGAATCAACTACTT
AGATGGTATTAGTGACCTGTACTGCAGGGCGGCCGCGATATCCCCTATAGTGAGTCGTATTACATGGTCA
TAGCTGTTTCCTGGCAGCTCTGGCCCGTGTCTCAAAATCTCTGATGTTACATTGCACAAGATAAAAATAT
ATCATCATGAACAATAAAACTGTCTGCTTACATAAACAGTAATACAAGGGGTGTTATGAGCCATATTCAA
CGGGAAACGTCGAGGCCGCGATTAAATTCCAACATGGATGCTGATTTATATGGGTATAAATGGGCTCGCG
ATAATGTCGGGCAATCAGGTGCGACAATCTATCGCTTGTATGGGAAGCCCGATGCGCCAGAGTTGTTTCT
GAAACATGGCAAAGGTAGCGTTGCCAATGATGTTACAGATGAGATGGTCAGACTAAACTGGCTGACGGAA
TTTATGCCTCTTCCGACCATCAAGCATTTTATCCGTACTCCTGATGATGCATGGTTACTCACCACTGCGA
TCCCCGGAAAAACAGCATTCCAGGTATTAGAAGAATATCCTGATTCAGGTGAAAATATTGTTGATGCGCT
GGCAGTGTTCCTGCGCCGGTTGCATTCGATTCCTGTTTGTAATTGTCCTTTTAACAGCGATCGCGTATTT
CGTCTCGCTCAGGCGCAATCACGAATGAATAACGGTTTGGTTGATGCGAGTGATTTTGATGACGAGCGTA
ATGGCTGGCCTGTTGAACAAGTCTGGAAAGAAATGCATAAACTTTTGCCATTCTCACCGGATTCAGTCGT
CACTCATGGTGATTTCTCACTTGATAACCTTATTTTTGACGAGGGGAAATTAATAGGTTGTATTGATGTT
GGACGAGTCGGAATCGCAGACCGATACCAGGATCTTGCCATCCTATGGAACTGCCTCGGTGAGTTTTCTC
CTTCATTACAGAAACGGCTTTTTCAAAAATATGGTATTGATAATCCTGATATGAATAAATTGCAGTTTCA
TTTGATGCTCGATGAGTTTTTCTAATCAGAATTGGTTAATTGGTTGTAACACTGGCAGAGCATTACGCTG
ACTTGACGGGACGGCGCAAGCTCATGACCAAAATCCCTTAACGTGAGTTACGCGTCGTTCCACTGAGCGT
CAGACCCCGTAGAAAAGATCAAAGGATCTTCTTGAGATCCTTTTTTTCTGCGCGTAATCTGCTGCTTGCA
AACAAAAAAACCACCGCTACCAGCGGTGGTTTGTTTGCCGGATCAAGAGCTACCAACTCTTTTTCCGAAG
GTAACTGGCTTCAGCAGAGCGCAGATACCAAATACTGTTCTTCTAGTGTAGCCGTAGTTAGGCCACCACT
TCAAGAACTCTGTAGCACCGCCTACATACCTCGCTCTGCTAATCCTGTTACCAGTGGCTGCTGCCAGTGG
CGATAAGTCGTGTCTTACCGGGTTGGACTCAAGACGATAGTTACCGGATAAGGCGCAGCGGTCGGGCTGA
ACGGGGGGTTCGTGCACACAGCCCAGCTTGGAGCGAACGACCTACACCGAACTGAGATACCTACAGCGTG
AGCTATGAGAAAGCGCCACGCTTCCCGAAGGGAGAAAGGCGGACAGGTATCCGGTAAGCGGCAGGGTCGG
AACAGGAGAGCGCACGAGGGAGCTTCCAGGGGGAAACGCCTGGTATCTTTATAGTCCTGTCGGGTTTCGC
CACCTCTGACTTGAGCGTCGATTTTTGTGATGCTCGTCAGGGGGGCGGAGCCTATGGAAAAACGCCAGCA
ACGCGGCCTTTTTACGGTTCCTGGCCTTTTGCTGGCCTTTTGCTCACATGTT
Features (pLannotate 1.2.2; 14 found; start..end, strand, type, name):
    121..213     +  CDS            lacI (fragment): lac repressor; lacI; The lac repressor binds to the lac operator to inhibit transcription in E. coli. This inhibition can be relieved by adding lactose or isopropyl-β-D-thiogalactopyranoside (IPTG).
    268..295     -  terminator     rrnB T2 terminator: transcription terminator T2 from the E. coli rrnB gene
    427..470     +  terminator     rrnB T1 terminator: Escherichia coli rrnB; transcription terminator T1 from the E. coli rrnB gene
    517..553     -  CDS            lacZα (fragment): LacZα fragment of β-galactosidase; lacZ fragment
    570..726     -  protein_bind   attP4 (fragment): mutant version of attP; recombination site for the Gateway® BP reaction BP Clonase™
    706..726     -  protein_bind   attB4: mutant version of attB; core recombination site for the Gateway® BP reaction BP Clonase™
    731..979     +  terminator     HSP terminator: efficient transcription terminator from the Arabidopsis thaliana heat shock protein 18.2 gene (Nagaya et al., 2010)
   1566..1937    +  CDS            HST (fragment): HSTC_ARATH - Also known as HPT2, VTE2-2. Experimental evidence at protein level: Swiss-Prot protein existence level 1. Involved in the synthesis of plastoquinone-9. Can use both homogentisic acid and 2,5-dihydroxyphenylacetic acid gamma-lactone as prenyl acceptors, and solanesyl diphosphate > farnesyl diphosphate > geranylgeranyl diphosphate >> phytyl diphosphate as prenyl donors. Do not catalyze the decardoxylation of homogentisate uncoupled from prenylation. From Arabidopsis thaliana (Mouse-ear cress).
   2089..2172    +  CDS            HST (fragment): HSTC_ARATH - Also known as HPT2, VTE2-2. Experimental evidence at protein level: Swiss-Prot protein existence level 1. Involved in the synthesis of plastoquinone-9. Can use both homogentisic acid and 2,5-dihydroxyphenylacetic acid gamma-lactone as prenyl acceptors, and solanesyl diphosphate > farnesyl diphosphate > geranylgeranyl diphosphate >> phytyl diphosphate as prenyl donors. Do not catalyze the decardoxylation of homogentisate uncoupled from prenylation. From Arabidopsis thaliana (Mouse-ear cress).
   2438..2512    +  CDS            HST (fragment): HSTC_ARATH - Also known as HPT2, VTE2-2. Experimental evidence at protein level: Swiss-Prot protein existence level 1. Involved in the synthesis of plastoquinone-9. Can use both homogentisic acid and 2,5-dihydroxyphenylacetic acid gamma-lactone as prenyl acceptors, and solanesyl diphosphate > farnesyl diphosphate > geranylgeranyl diphosphate >> phytyl diphosphate as prenyl donors. Do not catalyze the decardoxylation of homogentisate uncoupled from prenylation. From Arabidopsis thaliana (Mouse-ear cress).
   3365..3488    +  protein_bind   attR3: mutant version of attR; recombination site for the Gateway® LR reaction LR Clonase™
   3544..3562    -  promoter       T7 promoter: promoter for bacteriophage T7 RNA polymerase
   3696..4505    +  CDS            KanR: aminoglycoside phosphotransferase; aph(3')-Ia; confers resistance to kanamycin in bacteria or G418 (Geneticin®) in eukaryotes
   4652..5240    +  rep_origin     ori: high-copy-number ColE1/pMB1/pBR322/pUC origin of replication
