[The description below was written by a language model from this plasmid's Addgene catalogue record and pLannotate feature annotations shown in this document.]
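Description:
E2_pENTR_R4R3_T CTP is a Multisite Gateway entry clone of about 5.3 kb. It is the middle ("Entry clone 2") module in the assembly of ptpTALECD vectors, which were developed for targeted base editing of the Arabidopsis thaliana plastid genome. It is maintained in E. coli as a high-copy plasmid through a ColE1/pUC-type origin and selected with kanamycin via an aminoglycoside phosphotransferase gene. The backbone has typical pENTR features, including rrnB T1 and T2 terminators upstream of the cassette that insulate it from read-through transcription and a T7 promoter beyond the downstream recombination site. The catalogue lists the backbone as PINII without further explanation.

The synthetic insert sits between attR4 and attR3 recombination sites. The automated annotation labels the upstream site as an attP4 fragment with an attB4 core, while the entry name indicates attR4. The insert is a junction element rather than a gene. It begins with the Arabidopsis heat shock protein 18.2 terminator, which ends transcription of the open reading frame supplied by entry clone 1. Next comes the RPS5A promoter and then the RecA1 plastid targeting signal, which together drive and direct to the plastid the open reading frame supplied in frame by entry clone 3. After an LR reaction, the destination vector therefore carries two independent expression units. The promoter and transit peptide are not annotated by name. The fragments called as Arabidopsis HST within that region probably reflect neighbouring genomic sequence captured in the promoter fragment rather than an intended coding payload, and the short lacI and lacZα hits are likewise backbone remnants.
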