Addgene plasmid #171736: E2_pENTR_R4R3_T CTP
Purpose: ptpTALECD vector assembly, Entry clone 2 with attR4 and R3
Depositing lab: Shin-ichi Arimura. Depositing organization: University of Tokyo, Graduate School of Agricultural and Life Sciences. Publication: Targeted base editing in the plastid genome of Arabidopsis thaliana. Nakazato I, Okuno M, Yamamoto H, Tamura Y, Itoh T, Shikanai T, Takanashi H, Tsutsumi N, Arimura SI. Nat Plants. 2021 Jul;7(7):906-913. doi: 10.1038/s41477-021-00954-6. Epub 2021 Jul 1. PubMed 34211131.
Backbone
  Vector backbone: PINII
  Vector type: Multisite Gateway entry vector
Growth in bacteria
  Bacterial resistance: Kanamycin, 50 μg/mL
  Growth temperature: 37°C
  Growth strain: DH5alpha
  Copy number: High Copy
Gene/Insert
  Gene/Insert name: A terminator of Arabidopsis heat shock protein, RPS5A promoter, and RecA1 plastid targeting signal
  Species: Synthetic
  Cloning method: Ligation Independent Cloning
Terms and licenses: Academic/Nonprofit Terms; Industry Terms: Not Available to Industry
Depositor comments: Multisite Gateway entry vector to terminate E1 ORF and having RPS5A promoter with RecA1 plastid targeting signal for E3 ORF.
How to cite: E2_pENTR_R4R3_T CTP was a gift from Shin-ichi Arimura (Addgene plasmid # 171736 ; http://n2t.net/addgene:171736 ; RRID:Addgene_171736)
